Addgene plasmid #40050: pEGFP-C1 hSlp2-a del.SHD
Depositing lab: Fernando Martin-Belmonte. Depositing organization: Centro de Biologia Molecular Severo Ochoa. Publication: Synaptotagmin-like proteins control the formation of a single apical membrane domain in epithelial cells. Galvez-Santisteban M, Rodriguez-Fraticelli AE, Bryant DM, Vergarajauregui S, Yasuda T, Banon-Rodriguez I, Bernascone I, Datta A, Spivak N, Young K, Slim CL, Brakeman PR, Fukuda M, Mostov KE, Martin-Belmonte F. Nat Cell Biol. 2012 Jul 22. doi: 10.1038/ncb2541. PubMed 22820376.
Backbone
  Vector backbone: pEGFP-C1
  Backbone manufacturer: Clontech
  Backbone size w/o insert (bp): 4700
  Total vector size (bp): 7200
  Vector type: Mammalian Expression
  Selectable markers: Neomycin (select with G418)
Growth in bacteria
  Bacterial resistance: Kanamycin, 50 μg/mL
  Growth temperature: 37°C
  Growth strain: DH5alpha
  Copy number: High Copy
Gene/Insert
  Gene/Insert name: hSlp2-a del.SHD (alt names: Synaptotagmin-like protein 2-a; Slp2-a del.SHD; Exophilin4)
  Species: H. sapiens (human)
  Insert size (bp): 2474
  Mutation: deletion of SHD domain (1-56)
  GenBank ID: NM_032943.3
  Entrez Gene: SYTL2 (a.k.a. CHR11SYT, EXO4, PPP1R151, SGA72M, SLP2, SLP2A)
  Promoter: CMV promoter
  Tag / fusion protein: EGFP (N terminal on backbone)
  Cloning method: Unknown
  Sequencing primers: 5′ CATGGTCCTGCTGGAGTTCG
Resource information
  A portion of this plasmid was derived from a plasmid made by: Open Biosystems cDNA clone
Terms and licenses: Academic/Nonprofit Terms; Industry Terms: Not Available to Industry
How to cite: pEGFP-C1 hSlp2-a del.SHD was a gift from Fernando Martin-Belmonte (Addgene plasmid # 40050 ; http://n2t.net/addgene:40050 ; RRID:Addgene_40050)
