[The description below was written by a language model from this plasmid's Addgene catalogue record.]
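Description:
pEGFP-C1 hSlp2-a del.SHD is a mammalian expression plasmid built on the Clontech pEGFP-C1 backbone (about 4.7 kb), giving a total size of roughly 7.2 kb once the approximately 2.5 kb insert is included. It is maintained as a high-copy plasmid in E. coli under kanamycin selection. The same backbone provides neomycin resistance, so transfected mammalian cells can be selected with G418 to obtain stable lines. No feature table accompanies the record, so details such as the origin of replication and polyadenylation signals are not listed explicitly, and the cloning method is recorded as unknown.

The payload is a truncated human synaptotagmin-like protein 2-a (Slp2-a, also called exophilin 4, encoded by SYTL2), derived in part from a commercial cDNA clone. The mutant lacks the N-terminal Slp homology domain (SHD), recorded as a deletion of residues 1–56. Expression is driven by the CMV promoter. Because the coding sequence sits downstream of the backbone's EGFP, the protein is produced as an N-terminally EGFP-tagged fusion that can be followed by fluorescence microscopy. In Slp family proteins the SHD is generally known as the Rab27-binding region, so this deletion is expected to separate that interaction from the functions of the rest of the protein, including its C-terminal C2 domains.

The associated study examined how synaptotagmin-like proteins control the formation of a single apical membrane domain in epithelial cells. In that context, the construct most plausibly serves as a domain-deletion mutant for comparing localisation and function against full-length Slp2-a in transfected cells.
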