>Addgene plasmid #40050 | pEGFP-C1 hSlp2-a del.SHD | addgene partial sequence | sequence record 54589 | EGFP-C 5'-CATGGTCCTGCTGGAGTTCGTG-3'
TCCGGACTCAGATCTCGAGCTCAAGCTTCGAATTCTGCAGTCGACGCCAAGGCAAAAAGGCACAGGGACA
AAATCCATGGCGCAGATATCATCAGAGCATCTATGAGAAAGAAGAGGCCCCAGATAGCAGCTGAGCAGAG
TAAAGACAGAGAAAATGGGGCAAAGGAAAGCTGGGTGAATAATGTCAACAAAGATGCTTTCCTTCCTCCA
GAGCTGGCTGGCGTTGTAGAAGAGCCAGAAGAGGATGCAGCACCAGCAAGCCCGAGTTCCAGTGTGGTAA
ATCCAGCTTCCAGTGTGATTGATATGTCCCAGGAAAACACAAGGAAACCAAATGTGTCTCCAGAGAAGCA
GAGGAAGAATCCGTTTAATAGCTCCAAGTTGCCAGAAGGTCACTCGTCACAACAAACTAAAAATGAACAG
TCAAAAAATGGAAGAACTGGTTTATTTCAGACTTCAAAAGAGGATGAATTGTCAGAGTCAAAAGAAAAGT
CAACTGTCGCAGATACTTCAATCCAAAAGTTAGAGAAATCAAAGCAGACTTTGCCAGGCCTTTCAAATGG
GTCCCAAATCAAGGCTCCAATCCCCAAAGCCAGGAAGATGATCTACAAATCAACTGATTTAAACAAAGAT
GATAACCAGTCTTTTCCTAGACAAAGGACAGACTCCCTGAAAGCGAGAGGGGCTCCGAGAGGGATCCTCA
AGCGCAACTCCAGTTCCAGTAGCACAGACTCAGAAACCCTTCGTTATAATCACAACTTTGAACCCAAAAG
CAAAATTGTGTCACCTGGCCTAA
